Addgene plasmid #65690: pYNL-N1_vinculin
Purpose: Expresses Vinculin-YNL in mammalian cells
Depositing lab: Yasushi Okada. Depositing organization: RIKEN Quantitative Biology Center (QBiC). Publication: Expanded palette of Nano-lanterns for real-time multicolor luminescence imaging. Takai A, Nakano M, Saito K, Haruno R, Watanabe TM, Ohyanagi T, Jin T, Okada Y, Nagai T. Proc Natl Acad Sci U S A. 2015 Apr 7;112(14):4352-6. doi: 10.1073/pnas.1418468112. Epub 2015 Mar 23. PubMed 25831507.
Backbone
  Vector backbone: pYNL-N1
  Backbone manufacturer: Addgene #64303
  Backbone size w/o insert (bp): 5600
  Total vector size (bp): 8800
  Vector type: Mammalian Expression, Luciferase
  Selectable markers: Neomycin (select with G418)
Growth in bacteria
  Bacterial resistance: Kanamycin, 50 μg/mL
  Growth temperature: 37°C
  Growth strain: DH5alpha
  Copy number: High Copy
Gene/Insert
  Gene/Insert name: vinculin
  Species: M. musculus (mouse)
  Insert size (bp): 3200
  Entrez Gene: Vcl (a.k.a. 9430097D22)
  Promoter: CMV
  Tag / fusion protein: YNL (C terminal on backbone)
  Cloning method: Restriction Enzyme; 5′ cloning site EcoRI (not destroyed); 3′ cloning site SalI (not destroyed)
  Sequencing primers: 5′ CMV Forward; 3′ EGFP-N
Resource information
  A portion of this plasmid was derived from a plasmid made by: Nano-lantern/pcDNA3 (gifted from Dr Takeharu Nagai)
Terms and licenses: Academic/Nonprofit Terms; Industry Terms: Not Available to Industry
How to cite: pYNL-N1_vinculin was a gift from Yasushi Okada (Addgene plasmid # 65690 ; http://n2t.net/addgene:65690 ; RRID:Addgene_65690)
