[The description below was written by a language model from this plasmid's Addgene catalogue record.]
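Description:
pYNL-N1_vinculin is a mammalian expression plasmid of about 8.8 kb that produces mouse vinculin (Vcl) fused at its C terminus to YNL, the yellow Nano-lantern luminescent reporter. It is built on the pYNL-N1 backbone (about 5.6 kb), an N1-style fusion vector in which a gene of interest is cloned upstream of, and in frame with, the reporter. The roughly 3.2 kb vinculin coding sequence was inserted by restriction cloning between EcoRI and SalI sites, both of which are retained. Transcription of the fusion is driven by the CMV promoter, a strong constitutive promoter in most mammalian cell lines. The plasmid is maintained at high copy in E. coli under kanamycin selection, and it carries a neomycin resistance marker so that stably transfected mammalian cells can be selected with G418. No feature table accompanies the record, so the origin of replication, polyadenylation signals and other backbone elements are not itemised.

Nano-lanterns are chimeric probes in which a luciferase is joined to a fluorescent protein, so that energy from the luciferase reaction is transferred to the fluorescent partner and emitted as bright, colour-shifted light without external excitation. The YNL portion here derives in part from an earlier Nano-lantern construct in pcDNA3. Because vinculin is a cytoskeletal adaptor protein that concentrates at focal adhesions and cell-cell junctions, the fusion acts as a luminescent marker for these structures. The construct belongs to a set developed for real-time multicolour luminescence imaging, in which differently coloured Nano-lantern fusions label distinct subcellular structures in living cells.
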