>Addgene plasmid #65690 | pYNL-N1_vinculin | depositor partial sequence | sequence record 111661 | pYNL-N1
TAGTTATTAATAGTAATCAATTACGGGGTCATTAGTTCATAGCCCATATATGGAGTTCCGCGTTACATAA
CTTACGGTAAATGGCCCGCCTGGCTGACCGCCCAACGACCCCCGCCCATTGACGTCAATAATGACGTATG
TTCCCATAGTAACGCCAATAGGGACTTTCCATTGACGTCAATGGGTGGAGTATTTACGGTAAACTGCCCA
CTTGGCAGTACATCAAGTGTATCATATGCCAAGTACGCCCCCTATTGACGTCAATGACGGTAAATGGCCC
GCCTGGCATTATGCCCAGTACATGACCTTATGGGACTTTCCTACTTGGCAGTACATCTACGTATTAGTCA
TCGCTATTACCATGGTGATGCGGTTTTGGCAGTACATCAATGGGCGTGGATAGCGGTTTGACTCACGGGG
ATTTCCAAGTCTCCACCCCATTGACGTCAATGGGAGTTTGTTTTGGCACCAAAATCAACGGGACTTTCCA
AAATGTCGTAACAACTCCGCCCCATTGACGCAAATGGGCGGTAGGCGTGTACGGTGGGAGGTCTATATAA
GCAGAGCTGGTTTAGTGAACCGTCAGATCCGCTAGCGCTACCGGACTCAGATCTCGAGCTCAAGCTTCGA
ATTCTGCAGTCGACGGTACCGCGGGCCCGGGATCCACCGGTCGCCACCATGGTGAGCAAGGGCGAGGAGC
TGTTCACCGGGGTGGTGCCCATCCTGGTCGAGCTGGACGGCGACGTAAACGGCCACAAGTTCAGCGTGTC
CGGCGAGGGCGAGGGCGATGCCACCTACGGCAAGCTGACCCTGAAGCTGATCTGCACCACCGGCAAGCTG
CCCGTGCCCTGGCCCACCCTCGTGACCACCCTGGGCTACGGCCTGCAGTGCTTCGCCCGCTACCCCGACC
ACATGAAGCAGCACGACTTCTTCAAGTCCGCCATGCCCGAAGGCTACGTCCAGGAGCGCACCATCTTCTT
CAAGGACGACGGCAACTACAAGACCCGCGCCGAGGTGAAGTTCGAGGGCGACACCCTGGTGAACCGCATC
GAGCTGAAGGGCATCGACTTCAAGGAGGACGGCAACATCCTGGGGCACAAGCTGGAGTACAACTACAACA
GCCACAACGTCTATATCACCGCCGACAAGCAGAAGAACGGCATCAAGGCCAACTTCAAGATCCGCCACAA
CATCGAGGACGGCGGCGTGCAGCTCGCCGACCACTACCAGCAGAACACCCCCATCGGCGACGGCCCCGTG
CTGCTGCCCGACAACCACTACCTGAGCTACCAGTCCAAGCTGAGCAAAGACCCCAACGAGAAGCGCGATC
ACATGGTCCTGCTGGAGTTCGTGACCGCCGCCGGGGGTACCAAGGTGTACGACCCCGAGCAGAGGAAGAG
GATGATCACCGGCCCCCAGTGGTGGGCCAGGTGCAAGCAGATGAACGTGCTGGACAGCTTCATCAACTAC
TACGACAGCGAGAAGCACGCCGAGAACGCCGTGATCTTCCTGCACGGCAACGCCACTAGCAGCTACCTGT
GGAGGCACGTGGTGCCCCACATCGAGCCCGTGGCCAGGTGCATCATCCCCGATCTGATCGGCATGGGCAA
GAGCGGCAAGAGCGGCAACGGCAGCTACAGGCTGCTGGACCACTACAAGTACCTGACCGCCTGGTTCGAG
CTTCTGAACCTGCCCAAGAAGATCATCTTCGTGGGCCACGACTGGGGCGCCGCCCTGGCCTTCCACTACG
CCTACGAGCACCAGGACAGGATCAAGGCCATCGTGCACATGGAGAGCGTGGTGGACGTGATCGAGAGCTG
GGACGAGTGGCCAGACATCGAGGAGGACATCGCCCTGATCAAGAGCGAGGAGGGCGAGAAGATGGTGCTG
GAGAACAACTTCTTCGTGGAGACCGTGCTGCCCAGCAAGATCATGAGAAAGCTGGAGCCCGAGGAGTTCG
CCGCCTACCTGGAGCCCTTCAAGGAGAAGGGCGAGGTGAGAAGACCCACCCTGAGCTGGCCCAGAGAGAT
CCCCCTGGTGAAGGGCGGCAAGCCCGACGTGGTGCAGATCGTGAGAAACTACAACGCCTACCTGAGAGCC
AGCGACGACCTGCCCAAGCTGTTCATCGAGGGCGACCCCGGCTTCTTCAGCAACGCCATCGTGGAGGGCG
CCAAGAAGTTCCCCAACACCGAGTTCGTGAAGGTGAAGGGCCTGCACTTCCTCCAGGAGGACGCCCCCGA
CGAGATGGGCAAGTACATCAAGAGCTTCGTGGAGAGAGTGCTGAAGAACGAGCAGTAGGCGGCCGCGACT
CTAGATCATAATCAGCCATACCACATTTGTAGAGGTTTTACTTGCTTTAAAAAACCTCCCACACCTCCCC
CTGAACCTGAAACATAAAATGAATGCAATTGTTGTTGTTAACTTGTTTATTGCAGCTTATAATGGTTACA
AATAAAGCAATAGCATCACAAATTTCACAAATAAAGCATTTTTTTCACTGCATTCTAGTTGTGGTTTGTC
CAAACTCATCAATGTATCTTAAGGCGTAAATTGTAAGCGTTAATATTTTGTTAAAATTCGCGTTAAATTT
TTGTTAAATCAGCTCATTTTTTAACCAATAGGCCGAAATCGGCAAAATCCCTTATAAATCAAAAGAATAG
ACCGAGATAGGGT
[37 nt withheld, positions 2674-2710]
AAAGAACGTGGACTCCAACGTCAAAGG
[49 nt withheld, positions 2738-2786]
T
[91 nt withheld, positions 2788-2878]
G
[124 nt withheld, positions 2880-3003]
CAGGTGGCACTTTTCGGGGAAATGTGCGCGGAACCCCTATTTGTTTATTTTTCTAAATACATTCAAATAT
GTATCCGCTCATGAGACAATAACCCTGATAAATGCTTCAATAATATTGAAAAAGGAAGAGTCCTGAGGCG
GAAAGAACCAGCTGTGGAATGTGTGTCAGTTAGGGTGTGGAAAGTCCCCAGGCTCCCCAGCAGGCAGAAG
TATGCAAAGCATGCATCTCAATTAGTCAGCAACCAGGTGTGGAAAGTCCCCAGGCTCCCCAGCAGGCAGA
AGTATGCAAAGCATGCATCTCAATTAGTCAGCAACCATAGTCCCGCCCCTAACTCCGCCCATCCCGCCCC
TAACTCCGCCCAGTTCCGCCCATTCTCCGCCCCATGGCTGACTAATTTTTTTTATTTATGCAGAGGCCGA
GGCCGCCTCGGCCTCTGAGCTATTCCAGAAGTAGTGAGGAGGCTTTTTTGGAGGCCTAGGCTTTTGCAAA
GATCGATCAAGAGACAGGATGAGGATCGTTTCGCATGATTGAACAAGATGGATTGCACGCAGGTTCTCCG
GCCGCTTGGGTGGAGAGGCTATTCGGCTATGACTGGGCACAACAGACAATCGGCTGCTCTGATGCCGCCG
TGTTCCGGCTGTCAGCGCAGGGGCGCCCGGTTCTTTTTGTCAAGACCGACCTGTCCGGTGCCCTGAATGA
ACTGCAAGACGAGGCAGCGCGGCTATCGTGGCTGGCCACGACGGGCGTTCCTTGCGCAGCTGTGCTCGAC
GTTGTCACTGAAGCGGGAAGGGACTGGCTGCTATTGGGCGAAGTGCCGGGGCAGGATCTCCTGTCATCTC
ACCTTGCTCCTGCCGAGAAAGTATCCATCATGGCTGATGCAATGCGGCGGCTGCATACGCTTGATCCGGC
TACCTGCCCATTCGACCACCAAGCGAAACATCGCATCGAGCGAGCACGTACTCGGATGGAAGCCGGTCTT
GTCGATCAGGATGATCTGGACGAAGAGCATCAGGGGCTCGCGCCAGCCGAACTGTTCGCCAGGCTCAAGG
CGAGCATGCCCGACGGCGAGGATCTCGTCGTGACCCATGGCGATGCCTGCTTGCCGAATATCATGGTGGA
AAATGGCCGCTTTTCTGGATTCATCGACTGTGGCCGGCTGGGTGTGGCGGACCGCTATCAGGACATAGCG
TTGGCTACCCGTGATATTGCTGAAGAGCTTGGCGGCGAATGGGCTGACCGCTTCCTCGTGCTTTACGGTA
TCGCCGCTCCCGATTCGCAGCGCATCGCCTTCTATCGCCTTCTTGACGAGTTCTTCTGAGCGGGACTCTG
GGGTTCGAAATGACCGACCAAGCGACGCCCAACCTGCCATCACGAGATTTCGATTCCACCGCCGCCTTCT
ATGAAAGGTTGGGCTTCGGAATCGTTTTCCGGGACGCCGGCTGGATGATCCTCCAGCGCGGGGATCTCAT
GCTGGAGTTCTTCGCCCACCCTAGGGGGAGGCTAACTGAAACACGGAAGGAGACAATACCGGAAGGAACC
CGCGCTATGACGGCAATAAAAAGACAGAATAAAACGCACGGTGTTGGGTCGTTTGTTCATAAACGCGGGG
TTCGGTCCCAGGGCTGGCACTCTGTCGATACCCCACCGAGACCCCATTGGGGCCAATACGCCCGCGTTTC
TTCCTTTTCCCCACCCCACCCCCCAAGTTCGGGTGAAGGCCCAGGGCTCGCAGCCAACGTCGGGGCGGCA
GGCCCTGCCATAGCCTCAGGTTACTCATATATACTTTAGATTGATTTAAAACTTCATTTTTAATTTAAAA
GGATCTAGGTGAAGATCCTTTTTGATAATCTCATGACCAAAATCCCTTAACGTGAGTTTTCGTTCCACTG
AGCGTCAGACCCCGTAGAAAAGATCAAAGGATCTTCTTGAGATCCTTTTTTTCTGCGCGTAATCTGCTGC
TTGCAAACAAAAAAACCACCGCTACCAGCGGTGGTTTGTTTGCCGGATCAAGAGCTACCAACTCTTTTTC
CGAAGGTAACTGGCTTCAGCAGAGCGCAGATACCAAATACTGTCCTTCTAGTGTAGCCGTAGTTAGGCCA
CCACTTCAAGAACTCTGTAGCACCGCCTACATACCTCGCTCTGCTAATCCTGTTACCAGTGGCTGCTGCC
AGTGGCGATAAGTCGTGTCTTACCGGGTTGGACTCAAGACGATAGTTACCGGATAAGGCGCAGCGGTCGG
GCTGAACGGGGGGTTCGTGCACACAGCCCAGCTTGGAGCGAACGACCTACACCGAACTGAGATACCTACA
GCGTGAGCTATGAGAAAGCGCCACGCTTCCCGAAGGGAGAAAGGCGGACAGGTATCCGGTAAGCGGCAGG
GTCGGAACAGGAGAGCGCACGAGGGAGCTTCCAGGGGGAAACGCCTGGTATCTTTATAGTCCTGTCGGGT
TTCGCCACCTCTGACTTGAGCGTCGATTTTTGTGATGCTCGTCAGGGGGGCGGAGCCTATGGAAAAACGC
CAGCAACGCGGCCTTTTTACGGTTCCTGGCCTTTTGCTGGCCTTTTGCTCACATGTTCTTTCCTGCGTTA
TCCCCTGATTCTGTGGATAACCGTATTACCGCCATGCAT
