>Addgene plasmid #65690 | pYNL-N1_vinculin | addgene partial sequence | sequence record 116527 | CMV-F 5'-CGCAAATGGGCGGTAGGCGTG-3'
CTATATAAGCAGAGCTGGTTTAGTGAACCGTCAGATCCGCTAGCGCTACCGGACTCAGATCTCGAGCTCA
AGCTTCGAATTCATGCCGGTGTTTCACACGCGTACGATCGAGAGCATCCTGGAGCCGGTGGCGCAGCAGA
TCTCGCACCTGGTGATTATGCACGAGGAGGGCGAGGTGGACGGCAAAGCCATTCCTGACCTCACCGCGCC
CGTAGCCGCCGTGCAGGCGGCCGTCAGCAACCTCGTCCGGGTTGGAAAAGAGACTGTTCAGACCACTGAG
GATCAGATTCTGAAGAGAGATATGCCACCAGCCTTTATTAAGGTTGAAAATGCTTGCACCAAGCTTGTTC
AGGCAGCCCAGATGCTTCAGTCAGACCCATACTCGGTTCCTGCGCGGGATTACCTCATTGACGGCTCTAG
GGGAATCCTTTCTGGCACATCTGACCTACTGCTTACCTTCGATGAGGCTGAGGTTCGTAAAATTATTAGG
GTTTGCAAAGGAATTTTGGAATATCTTACAGTGGCAGAGGTAGTGGAAACTATGGAAGACTTGGTCACTT
ACACAAAGAATCTTGGGCCAGGAATGACTAAGATGGCCAAAATGATTGATGAGAGACAGCAGGAGTTGAC
TCACCAGGAACACCGTGTGATGTTGGTGAACTCAATGAACACTGTCAAAGAGCTGCTTCCTGTTCTCATT
TCAGCTATGAAGATTTTTGTTACAACCAA
