>Addgene plasmid #65690 | pYNL-N1_vinculin | addgene partial sequence | sequence record 118047 | mVenus-R 5'-cgaagcactgcaggccgtagc-3'
GGCCAGGGCACGGGCAGCTTGCCGGTGGTGCAGATCAGCTTCAGGGTCAGCTTGCCGTAGGTGGCATCGC
CCTCGCCCTCGCCGGACACGCTGAACTTGTGGCCGTTTACGTCGCCGTCCAGCTCGACCAGGATGGGCAC
CACCCCGGTGAACAGCTCCTCGCCCTTGCTCACCATGGTGGCGACCGGTGGATCCCGGGCCCGCGGTACC
GTCGACGGCTGGTACCAGGGAGTCTTTCTGACCCAGCGCAGAGTAAAGCCAGCATCTGTTCGTATTTTGA
TTGAAGTAGCTTCAGCCTCTCGCACAGTCTCCTTCACAGACTGCATGAGGTTCTGGGCATTATGAACCAG
CATCTCTGTGGCCTGCTCAGACTCCTCATCACTGATGTTGGTCCGGCCCAGCATAGTGGCCTTCACTGTG
GATAGGATTTTGAGCTGGGTGCTTATAGTTGGGATTCGCTCGCATACCTGTAAGAGATTGGTTCTAATCC
GCTTATCTGTGCACTGCTTGGCAACCTCCTTGGCCAACCTCGTCACCTCATCAGAGGCCTTGGCGATATC
CTTGGCACACTGAATAAGTGCCCGCTTGGTACCACTGCCCCCTCTTACCAGCCGAGACATCTCTGCCATC
AGCAGAGCCATGCGCTTGGCTGCTGCAATGATGTCATTGCCCTTGCTAGACCATTTCCGAGCTTCATCGT
GGAGCTGCCTGGCGGCCATCATCATTGGCTGGTTAATCACCTCACCAGCTTTCTGCTCAGGGAACTCTTC
ATCCTTCTCTTCTGGTGGTGGGG
